>Addgene plasmid #226134 | pAM301 | addgene full sequence | sequence record 446620 | Addgene NGS Result
TTTGCCCGCCAGTTGTTGTGCCACGCGGTTGGGAATGTAATTCAGCTCCGCCATCGCCGCTTCCACTTTT
TCCCGCGTTTTCGCAGAAACGTGGCTGGCCTGGTTCACCACGCGGGAAACGGTCTGATAAGAGACACCGG
CATACTCTGCGACATCGTATAACGTTACTGGTTTCACATTCACCACCCTGAATTGACTCTCTTCCGGGCG
CTATCATGCCATACCGCGAAAGGTTTTGCGCCATTCGATGGTGTCCGGGATCTCGACGCTCTCCCTTATG
CGACTCCTGCATTAGGAAGCAGCCCAGTAGTAGGTTGAGGCCGTTGAGCACCGCCGCCGCAAGGAATGGT
GCATGCAAGGAGATGGCGCCCAACAGTCCCCCGGCCACGGGGCCTGCCACCATACCCACGCCGAAACAAG
CGCTCATGAGCCCGAAGTGGCGAGCCCGATCTTCCCCATCGGTGATGTCGGCGATATAGGCGCCAGCAAC
CGCACCTGTGGCGCCGGTGATGCCGGCCACGATGCGTCCGGCGTAGAGGATCGAGATCTCGATCCCGCGA
AATTAATACGACTCACTATAGGGGAATTGTGAGCGGATAACAATTCCCCTCTGAATAATTTTGTTTAACT
TTAAGAAGGAGATATACCCATATGTGTATGCAGATTTTCGTCAAGACTTTGACCGGTAAAACCATAACAT
TGGAAGTTGAATCTTCCGATACCATCGACAACGTTAAGTCGAAAATTCAAGACAAGGAAGGTATCCCTCC
AGATCAACAAAGATTGATCTTTGCCGGTAAGCAGCTAGAAGACGGTAGAACGCTGTCTGATTACAACATT
CAGAAGGAGTCCACCTTACATCTTGTGCTAAGGCTAAGAGGTGGTATGGAAGAGGCGGAGTATGTGCGTG
CGCTGTTTGATTTTAATGGTAATGACGAAGAAGACCTGCCGTTCAAGAAAGGCGACATCCTGCGTATCCG
TGACAAGCCGGAGGAACAGTGGTGGAACGCGGAGGATAGCGAAGGCAAGCGTGGTATGATTCCGGTGCCG
TACGTTGAGAAATATCGTCCGCTGGAAGTTCTGTTCCAGGGGCCCCATCACCATCATCACCACTAATGAT
GAGGATCCGAATTCGAGCTCCGTCGACAAGCTTGCGGCCGCACTCGAGCACCACCACCACCACCACTGAG
ATCCGGCTGCTAACAAAGCCCGAAAGGAAGCTGAGTTGGCTGCTGCCACCGCTGAGCAATAACTAGCATA
ACCCCTTGGGGCCTCTAAACGGGTCTTGAGGGGTTTTTTGCTGAAAGGAGGAACTATATCCGGATTGGCG
AATGGG
[124 nt withheld, positions 1337-1460]
C
[91 nt withheld, positions 1462-1552]
A
[49 nt withheld, positions 1554-1602]
CCTTTGACGTTGGAGTCCACGTTCTTT
[37 nt withheld, positions 1630-1666]
ACCCTATCTCGGTCTATTCTTTTGATTTATAAGGGATTTTGCCGATTTCGGCCTATTGGTTAAAAAATGA
GCTGATTTAACAAAAATTTAACGCGAATTTTAACAAAATATTAACGCTTACAATTTAGGTGGCACTTTTC
GGGGAAATGTGCGCGGAACCCCTATTTGTTTATTTTTCTAAATACATTCAAATATGTATCCGCTCATGAA
TTAATTCTTAGAAAAACTCATCGAGCATCAAATGAAACTGCAATTTATTCATATCAGGATTATCAATACC
ATATTTTTGAAAAAGCCGTTTCTGTAATGAAGGAGAAAACTCACCGAGGCAGTTCCATAGGATGGCAAGA
TCCTGGTATCGGTCTGCGATTCCGACTCGTCCAACATCAATACAACCTATTAATTTCCCCTCGTCAAAAA
TAAGGTTATCAAGTGAGAAATCACCATGAGTGACGACTGAATCCGGTGAGAATGGCAAAAGTTTATGCAT
TTCTTTCCAGACTTGTTCAACAGGCCAGCCATTACGCTCGTCATCAAAATCACTCGCATCAACCAAACCG
TTATTCATTCGTGATTGCGCCTGAGCGAGACGAAATACGCGATCGCTGTTAAAAGGACAATTACAAACAG
GAATCGAATGCAACCGGCGCAGGAACACTGCCAGCGCATCAACAATATTTTCACCTGAATCAGGATATTC
TTCTAATACCTGGAATGCTGTTTTCCCGGGGATCGCAGTGGTGAGTAACCATGCATCATCAGGAGTACGG
ATAAAATGCTTGATGGTCGGAAGAGGCATAAATTCCGTCAGCCAGTTTAGTCTGACCATCTCATCTGTAA
CATCATTGGCAACGCTACCTTTGCCATGTTTCAGAAACAACTCTGGCGCATCGGGCTTCCCATACAATCG
ATAGATTGTCGCACCTGATTGCCCGACATTATCGCGAGCCCATTTATACCCATATAAATCAGCATCCATG
TTGGAATTTAATCGCGGCCTAGAGCAAGACGTTTCCCGTTGAATATGGCTCATAACACCCCTTGTATTAC
TGTTTATGTAAGCAGACAGTTTTATTGTTCATGACCAAAATCCCTTAACGTGAGTTTTCGTTCCACTGAG
CGTCAGACCCCGTAGAAAAGATCAAAGGATCTTCTTGAGATCCTTTTTTTCTGCGCGTAATCTGCTGCTT
GCAAACAAAAAAACCACCGCTACCAGCGGTGGTTTGTTTGCCGGATCAAGAGCTACCAACTCTTTTTCCG
AAGGTAACTGGCTTCAGCAGAGCGCAGATACCAAATACTGTCCTTCTAGTGTAGCCGTAGTTAGGCCACC
ACTTCAAGAACTCTGTAGCACCGCCTACATACCTCGCTCTGCTAATCCTGTTACCAGTGGCTGCTGCCAG
TGGCGATAAGTCGTGTCTTACCGGGTTGGACTCAAGACGATAGTTACCGGATAAGGCGCAGCGGTCGGGC
TGAACGGGGGGTTCGTGCACACAGCCCAGCTTGGAGCGAACGACCTACACCGAACTGAGATACCTACAGC
GTGAGCTATGAGAAAGCGCCACGCTTCCCGAAGGGAGAAAGGCGGACAGGTATCCGGTAAGCGGCAGGGT
CGGAACAGGAGAGCGCACGAGGGAGCTTCCAGGGGGAAACGCCTGGTATCTTTATAGTCCTGTCGGGTTT
CGCCACCTCTGACTTGAGCGTCGATTTTTGTGATGCTCGTCAGGGGGGCGGAGCCTATGGAAAAACGCCA
GCAACGCGGCCTTTTTACGGTTCCTGGCCTTTTGCTGGCCTTTTGCTCACATGTTCTTTCCTGCGTTATC
CCCTGATTCTGTGGATAACCGTATTACCGCCTTTGAGTGAGCTGATACCGCTCGCCGCAGCCGAACGACC
GAGCGCAGCGAGTCAGTGAGCGAGGAAGCGGAAGAGCGCCTGATGCGGTATTTTCTCCTTACGCATCTGT
GCGGTATTTCACACCGCAATGGTGCACTCTCAGTACAATCTGCTCTGATGCCGCATAGTTAAGCCAGTAT
ACACTCCGCTATCGCTACGTGACTGGGTCATGGCTGCGCCCCGACACCCGCCAACACCCGCTGACGCGCC
CTGACGGGCTTGTCTGCTCCCGGCATCCGCTTACAGACAAGCTGTGACCGTCTCCGGGAGCTGCATGTGT
CAGAGGTTTTCACCGTCATCACCGAAACGCGCGAGGCAGCTGCGGTAAAGCTCATCAGCGTGGTCGTGAA
GCGATTCACAGATGTCTGCCTGTTCATCCGCGTCCAGCTCGTTGAGTTTCTCCAGAAGCGTTAATGTCTG
GCTTCTGATAAAGCGGGCCATGTTAAGGGCGGTTTTTTCCTGTTTGGTCACTGATGCCTCCGTGTAAGGG
GGATTTCTGTTCATGGGGGTAATGATACCGATGAAACGAGAGAGGATGCTCACGATACGGGTTACTGATG
ATGAACATGCCCGGTTACTGGAACGTTGTGAGGGTAAACAACTGGCGGTATGGATGCGGCGGGACCAGAG
AAAAATCACTCAGGGTCAATGCCAGCGCTTCGTTAATACAGATGTAGGTGTTCCACAGGGTAGCCAGCAG
CATCCTGCGATGCAGATCCGGAACATAATGGTGCAGGGCGCTGACTTCCGCGTTTCCAGACTTTACGAAA
CACGGAAACCGAAGACCATTCATGTTGTTGCTCAGGTCGCAGACGTTTTGCAGCAGCAGTCGCTTCACGT
TCGCTCGCGTATCGGTGATTCATTCTGCTAACCAGTAAGGCAACCCCGCCAGCCTAGCCGGGTCCTCAAC
GACAGGAGCACGATCATGCGCACCCGTGGGGCCGCCATGCCGGCGATAATGGCCTGCTTCTCGCCGAAAC
GTTTGGTGGCGGGACCAGTGACGAAGGCTTGAGCGAGGGCGTGCAAGATTCCGAATACCGCAAGCGACAG
GCCGATCATCGTCGCGCTCCAGCGAAAGCGGTCCTCGCCGAAAATGACCCAGAGCGCTGCCGGCACCTGT
CCTACGAGTTGCATGATAAAGAAGACAGTCATAAGTGCGGCGACGATAGTCATGCCCCGCGCCCACCGGA
AGGAGCTGACTGGGTTGAAGGCTCTCAAGGGCATCGGTCGAGATCCCGGTGCCTAATGAGTGAGCTAACT
TACATTAATTGCGTTGCGCTCACTGCCCGCTTTCCAGTCGGGAAACCTGTCGTGCCAGCTGCATTAATGA
ATCGGCCAACGCGCGGGGAGAGGCGGTTTGCGTATTGGGCGCCAGGGTGGTTTTTCTTTTCACCAGTGAG
ACGGGCAACAGCTGATTGCCCTTCACCGCCTGGCCCTGAGAGAGTTGCAGCAAGCGGTCCACGCTGGTTT
GCCCCAGCAGGCGAAAATCCTGTTTGATGGTGGTTAACGGCGGGATATAACATGAGCTGTCTTCGGTATC
GTCGTATCCCACTACCGAGATATCCGCACCAACGCGCAGCCCGGACTCGGTAATGGCGCGCATTGCGCCC
AGCGCCATCTGATCGTTGGCAACCAGCATCGCAGTGGGAACGATGCCCTCATTCAGCATTTGCATGGTTT
GTTGAAAACCGGACATGGCACTCCAGTCGCCTTCCCGTTCCGCTATCGGCTGAATTTGATTGCGAGTGAG
ATATTTATGCCAGCCAGCCAGACGCAGACGCGCCGAGACAGAACTTAATGGGCCCGCTAACAGCGCGATT
TGCTGGTGACCCAATGCGACCAGATGCTCCACGCCCAGTCGCGTACCGTCTTCATGGGAGAAAATAATAC
TGTTGATGGGTGTCTGGTCAGAGACATCAAGAAATAACGCCGGAACATTAGTGCAGGCAGCTTCCACAGC
AATGGCATCCTGGTCATCCAGCGGATAGTTAATGATCAGCCCACTGACGCGTTGCGCGAGAAGATTGTGC
ACCGCCGCTTTACAGGCTTCGACGCCGCTTCGTTCTACCATCGACACCACCACGCTGGCACCCAGTTGAT
CGGCGCGAGATTTAATCGCCGCGACAATTTGCGACGGCGCGTGCAGGGCCAGACTGGAGGTGGCAACGCC
AATCAGCAACGACTG
Features (pLannotate 1.2.2; 20 found; start..end, strand, type, name):
    178..255     -  promoter       lacI promoter: lacI
    263..542     -  CDS            TcR (fragment): tetracycline efflux protein; tet; confers resistance to tetracycline
    564..582     +  promoter       T7 promoter: promoter for bacteriophage T7 RNA polymerase
    583..607     +  protein_bind   lac operator: The lac repressor binds to the lac operator to inhibit transcription in E. coli. This inhibition can be relieved by adding lactose or isopropyl-β-D-thiogalactopyranoside (IPTG). lac repressor encoded by lacI
    620..642     +  RBS            RBS: efficient ribosome binding site from bacteriophage T7 gene 10 (Olins and Rangwala, 1989)
    658..885     +  CDS            ubiquitin: Saccharomyces cerevisiae ubiquitin
    889..1071    +  CDS            CRK (fragment): CRK_HUMAN - Experimental evidence at protein level: Swiss-Prot protein existence level 1. [Isoform Crk-II]: Regulates cell adhesion, spreading and migration (PubMed:31311869). Mediates attachment-induced MAPK8 activation, membrane ruffling and cell motility in a Rac-dependent manner. Involved in phagocytosis of apoptotic cells and cell motility via its interaction with DOCK1 and DOCK4 (PubMed:19004829). May regulate the EFNA5-EPHA3 signaling (By similarity). From Homo sapiens (Human).
   1169..1186    +  CDS            9xHis (fragment): 9xHis affinity tag
   1196..1245    +  CDS            SET1 (fragment): solubility-enhancement tag derived from T7 phage gene 10B
   1253..1300    +  terminator     T7 terminator: transcription terminator for bacteriophage T7 RNA polymerase
   1337..1765    +  rep_origin     f1 ori (sequence partly withheld): f1 bacteriophage origin of replication; arrow indicates direction of (+) strand synthesis
   1818..1875    +  promoter       AmpR promoter (fragment): bla
   1884..2699    -  CDS            KanR: aminoglycoside phosphotransferase; aph(3')-Ia; confers resistance to kanamycin in bacteria or G418 (Geneticin®) in eukaryotes
   2821..3409    +  rep_origin     ori: high-copy-number ColE1/pMB1/pBR322/pUC origin of replication
   3595..3734    -  misc_feature   bom: basis of mobility region from pBR322
   3836..4027    -  CDS            rop: Rop protein, which maintains plasmids at low copy number; rop
   4044..4424    +  CDS            YPB1_ECOLX: Protein predicted: Swiss-Prot protein existence level 4. From Escherichia coli.
   4496..4787    -  CDS            TcR (fragment): tetracycline efflux protein; tet; confers resistance to tetracycline
   4802..4823    -  protein_bind   CAP binding site: CAP binding activates transcription in the presence of cAMP. E. coli catabolite activator protein
   4836..177     -  CDS            lacI (across the origin): lac repressor; lacI; The lac repressor binds to the lac operator to inhibit transcription in E. coli. This inhibition can be relieved by adding lactose or isopropyl-β-D-thiogalactopyranoside (IPTG).
