[The description below was written by a language model from this plasmid's Addgene catalogue record and pLannotate feature annotations shown in this document.]
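Description:
pAM301 is a bacterial expression plasmid, catalogued as built on a pET DUET backbone, for producing a model ubiquitin-fusion protein designated MC-Ub-SH3-3C-His6 in E. coli. It is selected with kanamycin through an aph(3')-Ia resistance gene and replicates from a ColE1/pBR322-type origin. The annotated sequence also contains the bom mobilisation region and the rop gene, which normally moderates copy number, although the catalogue lists the plasmid as high copy. An f1 origin, a lacI repressor gene with its own promoter, and remnant tetracycline-resistance fragments typical of pBR322-derived pET vectors are also present. Only a single T7 expression cassette is annotated, rather than the two expected of a Duet vector.

The cassette consists of a T7 promoter with an adjacent lac operator, the T7 gene 10 ribosome binding site and a T7 terminator. Transcription therefore depends on T7 RNA polymerase in a suitable host strain and is induced with IPTG, which relieves LacI repression. The open reading frame encodes Saccharomyces cerevisiae ubiquitin followed directly by a fragment matching human CRK, which corresponds to the SH3 domain named in the insert. A short histidine tag, annotated as a partial 9xHis match and consistent with His6, lies at the C-terminal end. The "3C" in the name most likely refers to a 3C protease cleavage site between the SH3 domain and the tag for tag removal, and "MC" presumably denotes N-terminal Met-Cys residues, but neither is annotated in the feature table. The associated publication concerns polyubiquitin chain recognition by the Cdc48 AAA+ ATPase and its Ufd1 cofactor. This suggests that the purified protein serves as a ubiquitinated model substrate, though the record states only expression as the purpose.
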