Addgene plasmid #226134: pAM301
Purpose: Expression of MC-Ub-SH3-3C-His6
Depositing lab: Andreas Martin. Depositing organization: University of California, Berkeley. Publication: The Ufd1 cofactor determines the linkage specificity of polyubiquitin chain engagement by the AAA+ ATPase Cdc48. Williams C, Dong KC, Arkinson C, Martin A. Mol Cell. 2023 Mar 2;83(5):759-769.e7. doi: 10.1016/j.molcel.2023.01.016. Epub 2023 Feb 2. PubMed 36736315.
Backbone
  Vector backbone: pET DUET
  Vector type: Bacterial Expression
Growth in bacteria
  Bacterial resistance: Kanamycin, 50 μg/mL
  Growth temperature: 37°C
  Growth strain: DH5alpha
  Copy number: High Copy
Gene/Insert
  Gene/Insert name: MC-Ub-SH3-3C-His6
  Species: Other
  Cloning method: Unknown
  Sequencing primers: 5′ Unknown
Terms and licenses: Academic/Nonprofit Terms; Industry Terms: Not Available to Industry
How to cite: pAM301 was a gift from Andreas Martin (Addgene plasmid # 226134 ; http://n2t.net/addgene:226134 ; RRID:Addgene_226134)
